Addgene plasmid #239348: Mirror RFP[ENE(WT)-mascRNA](pAVA2987)
Purpose: Expresses TEV protease and tandemly-repeated RFP fluorescent proteins to amplify the fluorescence signal produced by a single transcription unit of wild-type MALAT1 ENE-mascRNA reporter.
Depositing lab: Andrei Alexandrov. Depositing organization: Clemson University. Publication: Identification of human pathways acting on nuclear non-coding RNAs using the Mirror forward genetic approach. Che R, Panah M, Mirani B, Knowles K, Ostapovich A, Majumdar D, Chen X, DeSimone J, White W, Noonan M, Luo H, Alexandrov A. Nat Commun. 2025 May 22;16(1):4741. doi: 10.1038/s41467-025-59998-3. PubMed 40399278.
Backbone
  Vector backbone: Fireworks RFP[PTC-] (AVA2515)
  Vector type: Mammalian Expression
  Selectable markers: ATG-lacking-HygroR
Growth in bacteria
  Bacterial resistance: Ampicillin, 100 μg/mL
  Growth temperature: 37°C
  Growth strain: EPI300
  Copy number: Low Copy
Gene/Insert
  Gene/Insert name: MALAT1 ENE(WT)-mascRNA
  Species: H. sapiens (human)
Terms and licenses: Academic/Nonprofit Terms; Industry Terms: Not Available to Industry
Depositor comments: Please visit https://doi.org/10.1101/2024.09.26.615073 for bioRxiv preprint.
How to cite: Mirror RFP[ENE(WT)-mascRNA](pAVA2987) was a gift from Andrei Alexandrov (Addgene plasmid # 239348 ; http://n2t.net/addgene:239348 ; RRID:Addgene_239348)
