[The description below was written by a language model from this plasmid's Addgene catalogue record and pLannotate feature annotations shown in this document.]
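Description:
Mirror RFP[ENE(WT)-mascRNA] (pAVA2987) is a 15.5 kb mammalian expression plasmid built on the Fireworks RFP[PTC-] backbone and designed as a fluorescence-amplifying reporter for the 3′-end elements of the human nuclear non-coding RNA MALAT1. It is propagated in E. coli under ampicillin selection (AmpR with its own promoter). The annotation identifies a ColE1/pUC-type origin, although the catalogue lists the plasmid as low copy, and a fragment of the f1 origin is also present. For mammalian cells, the plasmid carries an FRT site directly upstream of a hygromycin resistance gene that lacks its start codon, followed by an SV40 poly(A) signal. This arrangement is typical of FLP-mediated integration into a genomic FRT landing site, where the ATG and promoter are supplied by the target locus, so that hygromycin resistance arises only after correct single-copy insertion.

The reporter unit is driven by the EF-1α core promoter with EF-1α intron A. It encodes five tandem copies of tdTomato followed by TEV protease, a fragment matching the ornithine decarboxylase-derived destabilizing region of d1EGFP, and human β-globin coding and intron sequences. According to the stated purpose, the tandem RFP repeats together with TEV protease amplify the signal from a single transcription unit; presumably the protease cleaves the polyprotein into individual fluorescent units, though cleavage sites are not annotated. Downstream lie a β-globin poly(A) fragment, the wild-type MALAT1 ENE-mascRNA insert (only the mascRNA portion is annotated), and a bGH poly(A) signal. Because the ENE triple helix and mascRNA processing normally stabilize MALAT1 3′ ends, red fluorescence reports on this element's function. The associated work used it in forward genetic screens for human pathways acting on nuclear non-coding RNAs.
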