Features (pLannotate 1.2.2; 28 found; start..end, strand, type, name):
    127..715     +  rep_origin     ori: high-copy-number ColE1/pMB1/pBR322/pUC origin of replication
    898..990     +  CDS            lacI (fragment): lac repressor; lacI; The lac repressor binds to the lac operator to inhibit transcription in E. coli. This inhibition can be relieved by adding lactose or isopropyl-β-D-thiogalactopyranoside (IPTG).
   1003..1024    +  protein_bind   CAP binding site: CAP binding activates transcription in the presence of cAMP. E. coli catabolite activator protein
   1187..1212    +  promoter       tet promoter (fragment): E. coli promoter for tetracycline efflux protein gene
   1481..1692    +  promoter       EF-1α core promoter: core promoter for human elongation factor EF-1α
   1693..2635    +  intron         EF-1α intron A: intron upstream of the start codon of human EF-1α
   2700..4127    +  CDS            tdTomato: tandem dimeric (pseudo-monomeric) derivative of DsRed (Shaner et al., 2004) mammalian codon-optimized
   4161..5588    +  CDS            tdTomato: tandem dimeric (pseudo-monomeric) derivative of DsRed (Shaner et al., 2004) mammalian codon-optimized
   5622..7049    +  CDS            tdTomato: tandem dimeric (pseudo-monomeric) derivative of DsRed (Shaner et al., 2004) mammalian codon-optimized
   7083..8510    +  CDS            tdTomato: tandem dimeric (pseudo-monomeric) derivative of DsRed (Shaner et al., 2004) mammalian codon-optimized
   8544..9971    +  CDS            tdTomato: tandem dimeric (pseudo-monomeric) derivative of DsRed (Shaner et al., 2004) mammalian codon-optimized
   9993..10700   +  CDS            TEV protease: tobacco etch virus protease (Kapust et al., 2001)
  10761..10880   +  CDS            d1EGFP (fragment): EGFP destabilized by fusion to a mutated version of residues 422-461 of mouse ornithine decarboxylase, giving an in vivo half-life of ~1 hour mammalian codon-optimized
  10884..11198   +  CDS            HBB (fragment): HBB_HUMAN - Experimental evidence at protein level: Swiss-Prot protein existence level 1. [Spinorphin]: functions as an endogenous inhibitor of enkephalin-degrading enzymes such as DPP3, and as a selective antagonist of the P2RX3 receptor which is involved in pain signaling, these properties implicate it as a regulator of pain and inflammation. From Homo sapiens (Human).
  11199..11287   +  intron         β-globin intron (fragment): internally truncated intron from human β-globin
  11658..12049   +  intron         β-globin intron (fragment): internally truncated intron from human β-globin
  12053..12175   +  CDS            HBB: HBB_COLGU - Experimental evidence at transcript level: Swiss-Prot protein existence level 2. Involved in oxygen transport from the lung to the various peripheral tissues. From Colobus guereza (Mantled guereza) (Eastern black-and-white colobus monkey).
  12185..12271   +  polyA_signal   β-globin poly(A) (fragment): human β-globin polyadenylation signal
  12377..12433   +  ncRNA          mascRNA-menRNA: Accession: RF01684 - MALAT1-associated small cytoplasmic RNA/MEN beta RNA
  12468..12692   +  polyA_signal   bGH poly(A) signal: bovine growth hormone polyadenylation signal
  12696..12717   +  promoter       SV40 promoter (fragment): SV40 enhancer and early promoter
  12738..12972   +  rep_origin     f1 ori (fragment) (sequence partly withheld): f1 bacteriophage origin of replication; arrow indicates direction of (+) strand synthesis
  13085..13132   +  protein_bind   FRT: FLP-mediated recombination occurs in the 8-bp core sequence TCTAGAAA (Turan and Bode, 2011). FLP recombinase from the Saccharomyces cerevisiae 2μ plasmid
  13140..14162   +  CDS            HygR: aminoglycoside phosphotransferase from E. coli; aph(4)-Ia; confers resistance to hygromycin
  14172..14297   +  CDS            ble (fragment): BLE_KLEPN - Experimental evidence at protein level: Swiss-Prot protein existence level 1. Binding protein with a strong affinity to the bleomycin family of antibiotics. Binds to CL990; an antimitotic-antibiotic compound. From Klebsiella pneumoniae.
  14292..14413   +  polyA_signal   SV40 poly(A) signal: SV40 polyadenylation signal
  14460..14564   +  promoter       AmpR promoter: bla
  14565..15425   +  CDS            AmpR: β-lactamase; bla; confers resistance to ampicillin, carbenicillin, and related antibiotics
>Addgene plasmid #239348 | Mirror RFP[ENE(WT)-mascRNA](pAVA2987) | addgene full sequence | sequence record 483539 | Addgene NGS Result
ACTTCATTTTTAATTTAAAAGGATCTAGGTGAAGATCCTTTTTGATAATCTCATGACCAAAATCCCTTAA
CGTGAGTTTTCGTTCCACTGAGCGTCAGACCCCGTAGAAAAGATCAAAGGATCTTCTTGAGATCCTTTTT
TTCTGCGCGTAATCTGCTGCTTGCAAACAAAAAAACCACCGCTACCAGCGGTGGTTTGTTTGCCGGATCA
AGAGCTACCAACTCTTTTTCCGAAGGTAACTGGCTTCAGCAGAGCGCAGATACCAAATACTGTTCTTCTA
GTGTAGCCGTAGTTAGGCCACCACTTCAAGAACTCTGTAGCACCGCCTACATACCTCGCTCTGCTAATCC
TGTTACCAGTGGCTGCTGCCAGTGGCGATAAGTCGTGTCTTACCGGGTTGGACTCAAGACGATAGTTACC
GGATAAGGCGCAGCGGTCGGGCTGAACGGGGGGTTCGTGCACACAGCCCAGCTTGGAGCGAACGACCTAC
ACCGAACTGAGATACCTACAGCGTGAGCTATGAGAAAGCGCCACGCTTCCCGAAGGGAGAAAGGCGGACA
GGTATCCGGTAAGCGGCAGGGTCGGAACAGGAGAGCGCACGAGGGAGCTTCCAGGGGGAAACGCCTGGTA
TCTTTATAGTCCTGTCGGGTTTCGCCACCTCTGACTTGAGCGTCGATTTTTGTGATGCTCGTCAGGGGGG
CGGAGCCTATGGAAAAACGCCAGCAACGCGGCCTTTTTACGGTTCCTGGCCTTTTGCTGGCCTTTTGCTC
ACATGTTCTTTCCTGCGTTATCCCCTGATTCTGTGGATAACCGTATTACCGCCTTTGAGTGAGCTGATAC
CGCTCGCCGCAGCCGAACGACCGAGCGCAGCGAGTCAGTGAGCGAGGAAGCGGAAGAGCGCCCAATACGC
AAACCGCCTCTCCCCGCGCGTTGGCCGATTCATTAATGCAGCTGGCACGACAGGTTTCCCGACTGGAAAG
CGGGCAGTGAGCGCAACGCAATTAATGTGAGTTAGCTCACTCATTAGGCACCCCAGGCACGCGAAGCGTT
GTTGGTTTGTAGTGCCCGGTTTCGAACCGGGGACCTTTCGCGTGTTAGGCGAACGTGATAACCACTACAC
TACGGAAACCAACGGTGCTAGACGCGTATTGTCTATTCTGACTCGGATCCGTACGAATTCTCATGTTTGA
CAGCTTATCATCGATTAGCTTTGGAGCTAAGCCAGCAATGGTAGAGGGAAGATTCTGCACGTCCCTTCCA
GGCGGCCTCCCCGTCACCACCCCCCCCAACCCGCCCCGACCGGAGCTGAGAGTAATTCATACAAAAGGAC
TCGCCCCTGCCTTGGGGAATCCCAGGGACCGTCGTTAAACTCCCACTAACGTAGAACCCAGAGATCGCTG
CGTTCCCGCCCCCTCACCCGCCCGCTCTCGTCATCACTGAGGTGGAGAAGAGCATGCGTGAGGCTCCGGT
GCCCGTCAGTGGGCAGAGCGCACATCGCCCACAGTCCCCGAGAAGTTGGGGGGAGGGGTCGGCAATTGAA
CCGGTGCCTAGAGAAAGTGGCGCGGGGTAAACTGGGAAAGTGATGTCGTGTACTGGCTCCGCCTTTTTCC
CGAGGGTGGGGGAGAACCGTATATAAGTGCAGTAGTCGCCGTGAACGTTCTTTTTCGCAACGGGTTTGCC
GCCAGAACACAGGTAAGTGCCGTGTGTGGTTCCCGCGGGCCTGGCCTCTTTACGGGTTATGGCCCTTGCG
TGCCTTGAATTACTTCCACGCCCCTGGCTGCAGTACGTGATTCTTGATCCCGAGCTTCGGGTTGGAAGTG
GGTGGGAGAGTTCGAGGCCTTGCGCTTAAGGAGCCCCTTCGCCTCGTGCTTGAGTTGAGGCCTGGCCTGG
GCGCTGGGGCCGCCGCGTGCGAATCTGGTGGCACCTTCGCGCCTGTCTCGCTGCTTTCGATAAGTCTCTA
GCCATTTAAAATTTTTGATGACCTGCTGCGACGCTTTTTTTCTGGCAAGATAGTCTTGTAAATGCGGGCC
AAGATCTGCACACTGGTATTTCGGTTTTTGGGGCCGCGGGCGGCGACGGGGCCCGTGCGTCCCAGCGCAC
ATGTTCGGCGAGGCGGGGCCTGCGAGCGCGGCCACCGAGAATCGGACGGGGGTAGTCTCAAGCTGGCCGG
CCTGCTCTGGTGCCTGGCCTCGCGCCGCCGTGTATCGCCCCGCCCTGGGCGGCAAGGCTGGCCCGGTCGG
CACCAGTTGCGTGAGCGGAAAGATGGCCGCTTCCCGGCCCTGCTGCAGGGAGCTCAAAATGGAGGACGCG
GCGCTCGGGAGAGCGGGCGGGTGAGTCACCCACACAAAGGAAAAGGGCCTTTCCGTCCTCAGCCGTCGCT
TCATGTGACTCCACGGAGTACCGGGCGCCGTCCAGGCACCTCGATTAGTTCTCGAGCTTTTGGAGTACGT
CGTCTTTAGGTTGGGGGGAGGGGTTTTATGCGATGGAGTTTCCCCACACTGAGTGGGTGGAGACTGAAGT
TAGGCCAGCTTGGCACTTGATGTAATTCTCCTTGGAATTTGCCCTTTTTGAGTTTGGATCTTGGTTCATT
CTCAAGCCTCAGACAGTGGTTCAAAGTTTTTTTCTTCCATTTCAGGTGTCGTGAAAACTCTAGCGTTTCC
GCTCTAGAACTAGTCCAGCTAGCGCTACCGGTCGCCACCATGGTGAGCAAGGGCGAGGAGGTCATCAAAG
AGTTCATGCGCTTCAAGGTGCGCATGGAGGGCTCCATGAACGGCCACGAGTTCGAGATCGAGGGCGAGGG
CGAGGGCCGCCCCTACGAGGGCACCCAGACCGCCAAGCTGAAGGTGACCAAGGGCGGCCCCCTGCCCTTC
GCCTGGGACATCCTGTCCCCCCAGTTCATGTACGGCTCCAAGGCGTACGTGAAGCACCCCGCCGACATCC
CCGATTACAAGAAGCTGTCCTTCCCCGAGGGCTTCAAGTGGGAGCGCGTGATGAACTTCGAGGACGGCGG
TCTGGTGACCGTGACCCAGGACTCCTCCCTGCAGGACGGCACGCTGATCTACAAGGTGAAGATGCGCGGC
ACCAACTTCCCCCCCGACGGCCCCGTAATGCAGAAGAAGACCATGGGCTGGGAGGCCTCCACCGAGCGCC
TGTACCCCCGCGACGGCGTGCTGAAGGGCGAGATCCACCAGGCCCTGAAGCTGAAGGACGGCGGCCACTA
CCTGGTGGAGTTCAAGACCATCTACATGGCCAAGAAGCCCGTGCAACTGCCCGGCTACTACTACGTGGAC
ACCAAGCTGGACATCACCTCCCACAACGAGGACTACACCATCGTGGAACAGTACGAGCGCTCCGAGGGCC
GCCACCACCTGTTCCTGGGGCATGGCATCGGCAGCACCGGCAGCGGCAGCTCCGGCACCGCCTCCTCCGA
GGACAACAACATGGCCGTCATCAAAGAGTTCATGCGCTTCAAGGTGCGCATGGAGGGCTCCATGAACGGC
CACGAGTTCGAGATCGAGGGCGAGGGCGAGGGCCGCCCCTACGAGGGCACCCAGACCGCCAAGCTGAAGG
TGACCAAGGGCGGCCCCCTGCCCTTCGCCTGGGACATCCTGTCCCCCCAGTTCATGTACGGCTCCAAGGC
GTACGTGAAGCACCCCGCCGACATCCCCGATTACAAGAAGCTGTCCTTCCCCGAGGGCTTCAAGTGGGAG
CGCGTGATGAACTTCGAGGACGGCGGTCTGGTGACCGTGACCCAGGACTCCTCCCTGCAGGACGGCACGC
TGATCTACAAGGTGAAGATGCGCGGCACCAACTTCCCCCCCGACGGCCCCGTAATGCAGAAGAAGACCAT
GGGCTGGGAGGCCTCCACCGAGCGCCTGTACCCCCGCGACGGCGTGCTGAAGGGCGAGATCCACCAGGCC
CTGAAGCTGAAGGACGGCGGCCACTACCTGGTGGAGTTCAAGACCATCTACATGGCCAAGAAGCCCGTGC
AACTGCCCGGCTACTACTACGTGGACACCAAGCTGGACATCACCTCCCACAACGAGGACTACACCATCGT
GGAACAGTACGAGCGCTCCGAGGGCCGCCACCACCTGTTCCTGTACGGCATGGACGAGCTGTACAAGGTC
ACTCCGTGTGAAAACCTGTACTTCCAAGGTATGGTGAGCAAGGGCGAGGAGGTCATCAAAGAGTTCATGC
GCTTCAAGGTGCGCATGGAGGGCTCCATGAACGGCCACGAGTTCGAGATCGAGGGCGAGGGCGAGGGCCG
CCCCTACGAGGGCACCCAGACCGCCAAGCTGAAGGTGACCAAGGGCGGCCCCCTGCCCTTCGCCTGGGAC
ATCCTGTCCCCCCAGTTCATGTACGGCTCCAAGGCGTACGTGAAGCACCCCGCCGACATCCCCGATTACA
AGAAGCTGTCCTTCCCCGAGGGCTTCAAGTGGGAGCGCGTGATGAACTTCGAGGACGGCGGTCTGGTGAC
CGTGACCCAGGACTCCTCCCTGCAGGACGGCACGCTGATCTACAAGGTGAAGATGCGCGGCACCAACTTC
CCCCCCGACGGCCCCGTAATGCAGAAGAAGACCATGGGCTGGGAGGCCTCCACCGAGCGCCTGTACCCCC
GCGACGGCGTGCTGAAGGGCGAGATCCACCAGGCCCTGAAGCTGAAGGACGGCGGCCACTACCTGGTGGA
GTTCAAGACCATCTACATGGCCAAGAAGCCCGTGCAACTGCCCGGCTACTACTACGTGGACACCAAGCTG
GACATCACCTCCCACAACGAGGACTACACCATCGTGGAACAGTACGAGCGCTCCGAGGGCCGCCACCACC
TGTTCCTGGGGCATGGCATCGGCAGCACCGGCAGCGGCAGCTCCGGCACCGCCTCCTCCGAGGACAACAA
CATGGCCGTCATCAAAGAGTTCATGCGCTTCAAGGTGCGCATGGAGGGCTCCATGAACGGCCACGAGTTC
GAGATCGAGGGCGAGGGCGAGGGCCGCCCCTACGAGGGCACCCAGACCGCCAAGCTGAAGGTGACCAAGG
GCGGCCCCCTGCCCTTCGCCTGGGACATCCTGTCCCCCCAGTTCATGTACGGCTCCAAGGCGTACGTGAA
GCACCCCGCCGACATCCCCGATTACAAGAAGCTGTCCTTCCCCGAGGGCTTCAAGTGGGAGCGCGTGATG
AACTTCGAGGACGGCGGTCTGGTGACCGTGACCCAGGACTCCTCCCTGCAGGACGGCACGCTGATCTACA
AGGTGAAGATGCGCGGCACCAACTTCCCCCCCGACGGCCCCGTAATGCAGAAGAAGACCATGGGCTGGGA
GGCCTCCACCGAGCGCCTGTACCCCCGCGACGGCGTGCTGAAGGGCGAGATCCACCAGGCCCTGAAGCTG
AAGGACGGCGGCCACTACCTGGTGGAGTTCAAGACCATCTACATGGCCAAGAAGCCCGTGCAACTGCCCG
GCTACTACTACGTGGACACCAAGCTGGACATCACCTCCCACAACGAGGACTACACCATCGTGGAACAGTA
CGAGCGCTCCGAGGGCCGCCACCACCTGTTCCTGTACGGCATGGACGAGCTGTACAAGACCACTGCGTGC
GAAAACCTGTACTTCCAAGGTATGGTGAGCAAGGGCGAGGAGGTCATCAAAGAGTTCATGCGCTTCAAGG
TGCGCATGGAGGGCTCCATGAACGGCCACGAGTTCGAGATCGAGGGCGAGGGCGAGGGCCGCCCCTACGA
GGGCACCCAGACCGCCAAGCTGAAGGTGACCAAGGGCGGCCCCCTGCCCTTCGCCTGGGACATCCTGTCC
CCCCAGTTCATGTACGGCTCCAAGGCGTACGTGAAGCACCCCGCCGACATCCCCGATTACAAGAAGCTGT
CCTTCCCCGAGGGCTTCAAGTGGGAGCGCGTGATGAACTTCGAGGACGGCGGTCTGGTGACCGTGACCCA
GGACTCCTCCCTGCAGGACGGCACGCTGATCTACAAGGTGAAGATGCGCGGCACCAACTTCCCCCCCGAC
GGCCCCGTAATGCAGAAGAAGACCATGGGCTGGGAGGCCTCCACCGAGCGCCTGTACCCCCGCGACGGCG
TGCTGAAGGGCGAGATCCACCAGGCCCTGAAGCTGAAGGACGGCGGCCACTACCTGGTGGAGTTCAAGAC
CATCTACATGGCCAAGAAGCCCGTGCAACTGCCCGGCTACTACTACGTGGACACCAAGCTGGACATCACC
TCCCACAACGAGGACTACACCATCGTGGAACAGTACGAGCGCTCCGAGGGCCGCCACCACCTGTTCCTGG
GGCATGGCATCGGCAGCACCGGCAGCGGCAGCTCCGGCACCGCCTCCTCCGAGGACAACAACATGGCCGT
CATCAAAGAGTTCATGCGCTTCAAGGTGCGCATGGAGGGCTCCATGAACGGCCACGAGTTCGAGATCGAG
GGCGAGGGCGAGGGCCGCCCCTACGAGGGCACCCAGACCGCCAAGCTGAAGGTGACCAAGGGCGGCCCCC
TGCCCTTCGCCTGGGACATCCTGTCCCCCCAGTTCATGTACGGCTCCAAGGCGTACGTGAAGCACCCCGC
CGACATCCCCGATTACAAGAAGCTGTCCTTCCCCGAGGGCTTCAAGTGGGAGCGCGTGATGAACTTCGAG
GACGGCGGTCTGGTGACCGTGACCCAGGACTCCTCCCTGCAGGACGGCACGCTGATCTACAAGGTGAAGA
TGCGCGGCACCAACTTCCCCCCCGACGGCCCCGTAATGCAGAAGAAGACCATGGGCTGGGAGGCCTCCAC
CGAGCGCCTGTACCCCCGCGACGGCGTGCTGAAGGGCGAGATCCACCAGGCCCTGAAGCTGAAGGACGGC
GGCCACTACCTGGTGGAGTTCAAGACCATCTACATGGCCAAGAAGCCCGTGCAACTGCCCGGCTACTACT
ACGTGGACACCAAGCTGGACATCACCTCCCACAACGAGGACTACACCATCGTGGAACAGTACGAGCGCTC
CGAGGGCCGCCACCACCTGTTCCTGTACGGCATGGACGAGCTGTACAAGGTCACTACGTGTGAAAACCTG
TACTTCCAAGGTATGGTGAGCAAGGGCGAGGAGGTCATCAAAGAGTTCATGCGCTTCAAGGTGCGCATGG
AGGGCTCCATGAACGGCCACGAGTTCGAGATCGAGGGCGAGGGCGAGGGCCGCCCCTACGAGGGCACCCA
GACCGCCAAGCTGAAGGTGACCAAGGGCGGCCCCCTGCCCTTCGCCTGGGACATCCTGTCCCCCCAGTTC
ATGTACGGCTCCAAGGCGTACGTGAAGCACCCCGCCGACATCCCCGATTACAAGAAGCTGTCCTTCCCCG
AGGGCTTCAAGTGGGAGCGCGTGATGAACTTCGAGGACGGCGGTCTGGTGACCGTGACCCAGGACTCCTC
CCTGCAGGACGGCACGCTGATCTACAAGGTGAAGATGCGCGGCACCAACTTCCCCCCCGACGGCCCCGTA
ATGCAGAAGAAGACCATGGGCTGGGAGGCCTCCACCGAGCGCCTGTACCCCCGCGACGGCGTGCTGAAGG
GCGAGATCCACCAGGCCCTGAAGCTGAAGGACGGCGGCCACTACCTGGTGGAGTTCAAGACCATCTACAT
GGCCAAGAAGCCCGTGCAACTGCCCGGCTACTACTACGTGGACACCAAGCTGGACATCACCTCCCACAAC
GAGGACTACACCATCGTGGAACAGTACGAGCGCTCCGAGGGCCGCCACCACCTGTTCCTGGGGCATGGCA
TCGGCAGCACCGGCAGCGGCAGCTCCGGCACCGCCTCCTCCGAGGACAACAACATGGCCGTCATCAAAGA
GTTCATGCGCTTCAAGGTGCGCATGGAGGGCTCCATGAACGGCCACGAGTTCGAGATCGAGGGCGAGGGC
GAGGGCCGCCCCTACGAGGGCACCCAGACCGCCAAGCTGAAGGTGACCAAGGGCGGCCCCCTGCCCTTCG
CCTGGGACATCCTGTCCCCCCAGTTCATGTACGGCTCCAAGGCGTACGTGAAGCACCCCGCCGACATCCC
CGATTACAAGAAGCTGTCCTTCCCCGAGGGCTTCAAGTGGGAGCGCGTGATGAACTTCGAGGACGGCGGT
CTGGTGACCGTGACCCAGGACTCCTCCCTGCAGGACGGCACGCTGATCTACAAGGTGAAGATGCGCGGCA
CCAACTTCCCCCCCGACGGCCCCGTAATGCAGAAGAAGACCATGGGCTGGGAGGCCTCCACCGAGCGCCT
GTACCCCCGCGACGGCGTGCTGAAGGGCGAGATCCACCAGGCCCTGAAGCTGAAGGACGGCGGCCACTAC
CTGGTGGAGTTCAAGACCATCTACATGGCCAAGAAGCCCGTGCAACTGCCCGGCTACTACTACGTGGACA
CCAAGCTGGACATCACCTCCCACAACGAGGACTACACCATCGTGGAACAGTACGAGCGCTCCGAGGGCCG
CCACCACCTGTTCCTGTACGGCATGGACGAGCTGTACAAGACCACTTCGTGCGAAAACCTGTACTTCCAA
GGTATGGTGAGCAAGGGCGAGGAGGTCATCAAAGAGTTCATGCGCTTCAAGGTGCGCATGGAGGGCTCCA
TGAACGGCCACGAGTTCGAGATCGAGGGCGAGGGCGAGGGCCGCCCCTACGAGGGCACCCAGACCGCCAA
GCTGAAGGTGACCAAGGGCGGCCCCCTGCCCTTCGCCTGGGACATCCTGTCCCCCCAGTTCATGTACGGC
TCCAAGGCGTACGTGAAGCACCCCGCCGACATCCCCGATTACAAGAAGCTGTCCTTCCCCGAGGGCTTCA
AGTGGGAGCGCGTGATGAACTTCGAGGACGGCGGTCTGGTGACCGTGACCCAGGACTCCTCCCTGCAGGA
CGGCACGCTGATCTACAAGGTGAAGATGCGCGGCACCAACTTCCCCCCCGACGGCCCCGTAATGCAGAAG
AAGACCATGGGCTGGGAGGCCTCCACCGAGCGCCTGTACCCCCGCGACGGCGTGCTGAAGGGCGAGATCC
ACCAGGCCCTGAAGCTGAAGGACGGCGGCCACTACCTGGTGGAGTTCAAGACCATCTACATGGCCAAGAA
GCCCGTGCAACTGCCCGGCTACTACTACGTGGACACCAAGCTGGACATCACCTCCCACAACGAGGACTAC
ACCATCGTGGAACAGTACGAGCGCTCCGAGGGCCGCCACCACCTGTTCCTGGGGCATGGCATCGGCAGCA
CCGGCAGCGGCAGCTCCGGCACCGCCTCCTCCGAGGACAACAACATGGCCGTCATCAAAGAGTTCATGCG
CTTCAAGGTGCGCATGGAGGGCTCCATGAACGGCCACGAGTTCGAGATCGAGGGCGAGGGCGAGGGCCGC
CCCTACGAGGGCACCCAGACCGCCAAGCTGAAGGTGACCAAGGGCGGCCCCCTGCCCTTCGCCTGGGACA
TCCTGTCCCCCCAGTTCATGTACGGCTCCAAGGCGTACGTGAAGCACCCCGCCGACATCCCCGATTACAA
GAAGCTGTCCTTCCCCGAGGGCTTCAAGTGGGAGCGCGTGATGAACTTCGAGGACGGCGGTCTGGTGACC
GTGACCCAGGACTCCTCCCTGCAGGACGGCACGCTGATCTACAAGGTGAAGATGCGCGGCACCAACTTCC
CCCCCGACGGCCCCGTAATGCAGAAGAAGACCATGGGCTGGGAGGCCTCCACCGAGCGCCTGTACCCCCG
CGACGGCGTGCTGAAGGGCGAGATCCACCAGGCCCTGAAGCTGAAGGACGGCGGCCACTACCTGGTGGAG
TTCAAGACCATCTACATGGCCAAGAAGCCCGTGCAACTGCCCGGCTACTACTACGTGGACACCAAGCTGG
ACATCACCTCCCACAACGAGGACTACACCATCGTGGAACAGTACGAGCGCTCCGAGGGCCGCCACCACCT
GTTCCTGTACGGCATGGACGAGCTGTACAAGGAAAACCTGTACTTCCAAAGTGGAGAAAGCTTGTTTAAG
GGACCACGTGATTACAACCCGATATCGAGCACCATTTGTCATTTGACGAATGAATCTGATGGGCACACAA
CATCGTTGTATGGTATTGGATTTGGTCCCTTCATCATTACAAACAAGCACTTGTTTAGAAGAAATAATGG
AACACTGTTGGTCCAATCACTACATGGTGTATTCAAGGTCAAGAACACCACGACTTTGCAACAACACCTC
ATTGATGGGAGGGACATGATAATTATTCGCATGCCTAAGGATTTCCCACCATTTCCTCAAAAGCTGAAAT
TTAGAGAGCCACAAAGGGAAGAGCGCATATGTCTTGTGACAACCAACTTCCAAACTAAGAGCATGTCTAG
CATGGTGTCAGACACTAGTTGCACATTCCCTTCATCTGATGGCATATTCTGGAAGCATTGGATTCAAACC
AAGGATGGGCAGTGTGGCAGTCCATTAGTATCAACTAGAGATGGGTTCATTGTTGGTATACACTCAGCAT
CGAATTTCACCAACACAAACAATTATTTCACAAGCGTGCCGAAAAACTTCATGGAATTGTTGACAAATCA
GGAGGCGCAGCAGTGGGTTAGTGGTTGGCGATTAAATGCTGACTCAGTATTGTGGGGGGGCCATAAAGTT
TTCATGAGCAAACCTGAAGAGCCTTTTCAGCCAGTTAAGGAAGCGACTCAACTCATGAATGAATTGGTGT
ACTCGCAAGAAAACCTGTACTTCCAAAGTATGCATAGATCACGAGATATCAGCCATGGCTTCCCGCCGGC
GGTGGCGGCGCAGGATGATGGCACGCTGCCCATGTCTTGTGCCCAGGAGAGCGGGATGGACCGTCACCCT
GCAGCCTGTGCTTCTGCTAGGATCAATGTGGAGCTCGTGCACCTGACTCCTGAGGAGAAGTCTGCCGTTA
CTGCCCTGTGGGGCAAGGTGAACGTGGATGAAGTTGGTGGTGAGGCCCTGGGCAGGCTGCTGGTGGTCTA
CCCTTGGACCCAGAGGTTCTTTGAGTCCTTTGGGGATCTGTCCACTCCTGATGCTGTTATGGGCAACCCT
AAGGTGAAGGCTCATGGCAAGAAAGTGCTCGGTGCCTTTAGTGATGGCCTGGCTCACCTGGACAACCTCA
AGGGCACCTTTGCCACACTGAGTGAGCTGCACTGTGACAAGCTGCACGTGGATCCTGAGAACTTCAGGGT
GAGTCTATGGGACCCTTGATGTTTTCTTTCCCCTTCTTTTCTATGGTTAAGTTCATGTCATAGGAAGGGG
ATAAGTAACAGGGTACAGTTTAGAATGGGAAACAGACGAATGATTGCATCAGTGTGGAAGTCTCAGGATC
GTTTTAGTTTCTTTTATTTGCTGTTCATAACAATTGTTTTCTTTTGTTTAATTCTTGCTTTCTTTTTTTT
TCTTCTCCGCAATTTTTACTATTATACTTAATGCCTTAACATTGTGTATAACAAAAGGAAATATCTCTGA
GATACATTAAGTAACTTAAAAAAAAAACTTTACACAGTCTGCCTAGTACATTACTATTTGGAATATATGT
GTGCTTATTTGCATATTCATAATCTCCCTACTTTATTTTCTTTTATTTTTAATTGATACATAATCATTAT
ACATATTTATGGGTTAAAGTGTAATGTTTTAATATGTGTACACATATTGACCAAATCAGGGTAATTTTGC
ATTTGTAATTTTAAAAAATGCTTTCTTCTTTTAATATACTTTTTTGTTTATCTTATTTCTAATACTTTCC
CTAATCTCTTTCTTTCAGGGCAATAATGATACAATGTATCATGCCTCTTTGCACCATTCTAAAGAATAAC
AGTGATAATTTCTGGGTTAAGGCAATAGCAATATTTCTGCATATAAATATTTCTGCATATAAATTGTAAC
TGATGTAAGAGGTTTCATATTGCTAATAGCAGCTACAATCCAGCTACCATTCTGCTTTTATTTTATGGTT
GGGATAAGGCTGGATTATTCTGAGTCCAAGCTAGGCCCTTTTGCTAATCATGTTCATACCTCTTATCTTC
CTCCCACAGCTCCTGGGCAACGTGCTGGTCTGTGTGCTGGCCCATCACTTTGGCAAAGAATTCACCCCAC
CAGTGCAGGCTGCCTATCAGAAAGTGGTGGCTGGTGTGGCTAATGCCCTGGCCCACAAGTATCACTAAGC
GGCCGCTCGCTTTCTTGCTGTCCAATTTCTATTAAAGGTTCCTTTGTTCCCTAAGTCCAACTACTAAACT
GGGGGATATTATGAAGGGCCTCGAGTAGGGTCATGAAGGTTTTTCTTTTCCTGAGAAAACAACACGTATT
GTTTTCTCAGGTTTTGCTTTTTGGCCTTTTTCTAGCTTAAAAAAAAAAAAAGCAAAAGATGCTGGTGGTT
GGCACTCCTGGTTTCCAGGACGGGGTTCAAATCCCTGCGGCGTCTTTGCTTTGACTCTCGAGGCTGATCA
GCCTCGACTGTGCCTTCTAGTTGCCAGCCATCTGTTGTTTGCCCCTCCCCCGTGCCTTCCTTGACCCTGG
AAGGTGCCACTCCCACTGTCCTTTCCTAATAAAATGAGGAAATTGCATCGCATTGTCTGAGTAGGTGTCA
TTCTATTCTGGGGGGTGGGGTGGGGCAGGACAGCAAGGGGGAGGATTGGGAAGACAATAGCAGGCATGCT
GGGGATGCGGTGGGCTCTATGGCTTCTGAGGCGGAAAGAACCAGCTGGGGCTCTAGGGGGTATCCCC
[124 nt withheld, positions 12738-12861]
C
[91 nt withheld, positions 12863-12953]
AGGGTGATGGTTCACGTAGGTACGCTAGCACCGTTGGTTTCCGTAGTGTAGTGGTTATCACGTTCGCCTA
ACACGCGAAAGGTCCCCGGTTCGAAACCGGGCACTACAAACCAACAACGCTGGTACCCCTAGAAGTTCCT
ATTCCGAAGTTCCTATTCTCTAGAAAGTATAGGAACTTCCTTGGCCAAAAAGCCTGAACTCACCGCGACG
TCTGTCGAGAAGTTTCTGATCGAAAAGTTCGACAGCGTCTCCGACCTGATGCAGCTCTCGGAGGGCGAAG
AATCTCGTGCTTTCAGCTTCGATGTAGGAGGGCGTGGATATGTCCTGCGGGTAAATAGCTGCGCCGATGG
TTTCTACAAAGATCGTTATGTTTATCGGCACTTTGCATCGGCCGCGCTCCCGATTCCGGAAGTGCTTGAC
ATTGGGGAATTCAGCGAGAGCCTGACCTATTGCATCTCCCGCCGTGCACAGGGTGTCACGTTGCAAGACC
TGCCTGAAACCGAACTGCCCGCTGTTCTGCAGCCGGTCGCGGAGGCCATGGATGCGATCGCTGCGGCCGA
TCTTAGCCAGACGAGCGGGTTCGGCCCATTCGGACCGCAAGGAATCGGTCAATACACTACATGGCGTGAT
TTCATATGCGCGATTGCTGATCCCCATGTGTATCACTGGCAAACTGTGATGGACGACACCGTCAGTGCGT
CCGTCGCGCAGGCTCTCGATGAGCTGATGCTTTGGGCCGAGGACTGCCCCGAAGTCCGGCACCTCGTGCA
CGCGGATTTCGGCTCCAACAATGTCCTGACGGACAATGGCCGCATAACAGCGGTCATTGACTGGAGCGAG
GCGATGTTCGGGGATTCCCAATACGAGGTCGCCAACATCTTCTTCTGGAGGCCGTGGTTGGCTTGTATGG
AGCAGCAGACGCGCTACTTCGAGCGGAGGCATCCGGAGCTTGCAGGATCGCCGCGGCTCCGGGCGTATAT
GCTCCGCATTGGTCTTGACCAACTCTATCAGAGCTTGGTTGACGGCAATTTCGATGATGCAGCTTGGGCG
CAGGGTCGATGCGACGCAATCGTCCGATCCGGAGCCGGGACTGTCGGGCGTACACAAATCGCCCGCAGAA
GCGCGGCCGTCTGGACCGATGGCTGTGTAGAAGTACTCGCCGATAGTGGAAACCGACGCCCCAGCACTCG
TCCGAGGGCAAAGGAATAGCACGTACTACGAGATTTCGATTCCACCGCCGCCTTCTATGAAAGGTTGGGC
TTCGGAATCGTTTTCCGGGACGCCGGCTGGATGATCCTCCAGCGCGGGGATCTCATGCTGGAGTTCTTCG
CCCACCCCAACTTGTTTATTGCAGCTTATAATGGTTACAAATAAAGCAATAGCATCACAAATTTCACAAA
TAAAGCATTTTTTTCACTGCATTCTAGTTGTGGTTTGTCCAAACTCATCAATGTATCTTATCATGTCTGT
ATACCGTCGACAGGTGGCACTTTTCGGGGAAATGTGCGCGGAACCCCTATTTGTTTATTTTTCTAAATAC
ATTCAAATATGTATCCGCTCATGAGACAATAACCCTGATAAATGCTTCAATAATATTGAAAAAGGAAGAG
TATGAGTATTCAACATTTCCGTGTCGCCCTTATTCCCTTTTTTGCGGCATTTTGCCTTCCTGTTTTTGCT
CACCCAGAAACGCTGGTGAAAGTAAAAGATGCTGAAGATCAGTTGGGTGCACGAGTGGGTTACATCGAAC
TGGATCTCAACAGCGGTAAGATCCTTGAGAGTTTTCGCCCCGAAGAACGTTTTCCAATGATGAGCACTTT
TAAAGTTCTGCTATGTGGCGCGGTATTATCCCGTATTGACGCCGGGCAAGAGCAACTCGGTCGCCGCATA
CACTATTCTCAGAATGACTTGGTTGAGTACTCACCAGTCACAGAAAAGCATCTTACGGATGGCATGACAG
TAAGAGAATTATGCAGTGCTGCCATAACCATGAGTGATAACACTGCGGCCAACTTACTTCTGACAACGAT
CGGAGGACCGAAGGAGCTAACCGCTTTTTTGCACAACATGGGGGATCATGTAACTCGCCTTGATCGTTGG
GAACCGGAGCTGAATGAAGCCATACCAAACGACGAGCGTGACACCACGATGCCTGTAGCAATGGCAACAA
CGTTGCGCAAACTATTAACTGGCGAACTACTTACTCTAGCTTCCCGGCAACAATTAATAGACTGGATGGA
GGCGGATAAAGTTGCAGGACCACTTCTGCGCTCGGCCCTTCCGGCTGGCTGGTTTATTGCTGATAAATCT
GGAGCCGGTGAGCGTGGGTCTCGCGGTATCATTGCAGCACTGGGGCCAGATGGTAAGCCCTCCCGTATCG
TAGTTATCTACACGACGGGGAGTCAGGCAACTATGGATGAACGAAATAGACAGATCGCTGAGATAGGTGC
CTCACTGATTAAGCATTGGTAACTGTCAGACCAAGTTTACTCATATATACTTTAGATTGATTTAAA
